>Addgene plasmid #71026 | pFOSGE_COF4H02 | depositor partial sequence | sequence record 126968 | insert
ATGTCGAAACGGAGCGCCGACGACGCCACCGGCAGCAGCTGCTTGGTGGCCGCCGCAGCCGCCGGCCAGC
CGCCCATCAAGAAGGTGCACTTCGAGCCCCATCTGATTGGGCCGGTGTCCACGCTGGAGGAGATGGACAT
CAAGGTGCTGGAATTCCAGAACAAGAAGCTAGCACAGCGCATCGAACAGCGGATGCGAACGGAGGCGGAG
CTGCGACATCGAATCGAGCAGCTGGAAAAGCGGCAAACGCAGGACGACGCCGTTCTAAACGTGGTCAATC
GGTATTGGAATCAGCTGAACGAGGACATACGAGTCCTGCTGCAGCGTTTCGATGCCGAGACGGCCGACGA
ACTGGAGAACCGGAATGAGAACGAGGTGACCACCTCGTTTCTCGCCCAACTGTCCACCTGGGACAAGGAG
GAGCTGGACGAGAAGCTGGCCAACCGCGTCCAAGTGTCCAAAAGGGCGGTCGCCAAGATCGTACAGGTTA
TTGATAGGTTAATGCAACGCAATGAAAAGATAACTCATGTCTTGAAAGGTGATAGTCTGGCTTCAGCTGG
CTCCGGTTCAGGAGCGGGAGCTGGCGGCGAGGAGGAGCAGCAGCAGGCCAGCGGCGATGCGGAGACCACA
ACGTCATCGGCCGGTGTTCATGCGCTAGAGGAAACCCTGAAGCAAACGCACATCGAGATCATGAGCGAAA
ATCACAAGCTGCAGAATCTGAATACCTCGCTGCACGAGAAGTTCCACACCATGTCGCTGAAGATGAAGGA
GTACCAGGACGCTCATACCGCCAAGGAGACGGAGAACGCCGAACTGAAGAACCAGATAGACGAACTGCAA
TATGACCTAGAGAAGATCCATTGCCGGAATGATAAGCTGGAGAACCACCTGGCCGAGGCTATTGAAAAGC
TGAAGGCCTACCACCAGATTTACGGTGATCCCAATAAGAGCACTAATAGCGCCAAGACACCAACATCCAC
AGGCAGCGGCGGCGCCACCACCAGCGTTAATAGCCAGCTATTGGAGGAGCTGCAAAAGGAGCTGGAGGAG
TACCGCGAACTGGCCAACAACCGACTGCAGGAGCTGGATAAGCTTCACGCCACGCATCGCGAAACCCTCA
AGGAGGTGGAGAAGCTTAAAATGGATATACGACAGTTGCCGGAATCGGTAATTGTGGAAACCACGGAGTA
CAAGTGCCTGCAGAGCCAGTTTTCCGTGCTCTACAACGAGTCCATGCAGATAAAGACCATGCTGGACGAG
ACCCGAAACCAGCTTCAAACGAGCAAGAACCAGCATCTGCGACAAATCGAAGTGATGGAGAGCGAGGAAC
TTATTGCCCAGAAGAAGGTACGCAGCGAGATGATCCAGATGGAGGACGTTCTAGCCCTCATCCGAAAGGA
GTACGAAACGCTACGCATTGAGTTCGAGCAGAACATGGCAGCCAACGAGCAGACGGCACCCATCAATCGC
GAAATGCGCCACCTGATCACCTCTCTACAAAACCACAATGGCCAACTGAAGGGTGAGGTGCAGCGCTACA
AGCGAAAGTACAAGGACACGTCCACGGACAACTTGAAGCTGCGTCAGGAGCTGGCCGATGCACTAGCTAC
ACTCGAAGGCAACAAGTTGCAGGCGGCGACTGGTGCGGCTGGCGAAGAAATCAAGCAGGAGAACTCAACA
GGTGTGAAGGAGGAGAACTCCAACAACGTTTCCGCCAGTGGACAAGCAAACCAAACAAATTCCGGCAACG
ATACCAACGTAGCCATCAAGGAGGAGAACCATATCTCGGCTGAAGATGAAGCTGATGACGAGGCCAGTGG
TAAGGACGTAAAAGACGGCATCAAGCAGGAGAAGCTCAGTTCTGGAGACGCGGCGGCAGCTGAGAAGAAG
GATTCCCCTGGGCCCGGAAACTCAACAAGTTCTGCGACCAATTCTGTTCCCGTCAAAAACGAAAAGGATT
CCAAGGATGGTGTCAAGGGCAAGGATGTGAAGGCAGTGGAAAGTGAAACGGTGCGCGATCTGAAGGCGCA
ACTAAAAAAAGCACTGAACGACCAGAAAGAAATGAAACTCCTGCTGGATATGTACAAAGGCGTATCGAAG
GATCAGCGCGACAAGGTCCAGCTGATGGCCACCGAAAAGAAACTGCGCTCCGAGATCGAGGAGCTCCGCC
AGCAGCTGAAGAAGCTGCAGGAAAGCAAGCGCGAGGAACGCAAAAAGCTGGCAGACGAGGAGGCGTTACG
TAAGATTAAGCAACTGGAGGAGCAGAAGTACGAGCTGCAAAAACAGATGGCCAACCACAAGCCCACGGAT
AATTCTTGGGGCAGTGGAGCCCCCGGCACAGCGAACTACACGCGACCGTTTGTTGGTTCCCACGAAGAGG
AGGCACTGCTGAACGAGATGGAGGTTACCGGCCAGGCGTTCGAGGACATGCAGGAGCAGAACTCCCGGCT
CATACAACAGCTGCGTGAGAAGGACGATGCGAACTTTAAGCTAATGTCGGAGCGCATCAAGGCCAACCAG
CTGCACAAACTTCTGAGAGAGGAAAAGACGGTGCTGGAGGATCAGATGGCAACGGCGACCACGCAAATCG
AAGCCATGCACATTGTGCTGCGAAAGCTGGAGGAGAAGGAACGCAGCCTGCAGGCCACCGTCGCGTCGAT
TGAGAAAGAGTTGATGCTGCGGCAGCAAGCCATGGAGATGCACAAACGCAAGGCGATTGAATCGGCGCAA
TCGGCAGCGGACCTCAAGCTGCATCTGGAAAAGTATCACGCGCAAATGAAGGAGGCGCAGCAAGTGGTGG
CGGAGAAGACCAGTTCGCTGGAGGCGGAGGCCTACAAGACCAAGCGGCTGCAGGAGGAGCTGGCGCAGTT
TAAACGCAAGGCGGAGCGCATGAAGAAGATGGAAATGTCGGGCACCACCATCGACGAGGTGATGATTGAG
GAGATCCGCGAATACAAAGAAACGCTCACGTGTCCCTCGTGCAAGGTGAAGCGGAAGGATGCTGTCCTGT
CAAAGTGTTTCCACGTCTTCTGCTACGACTGCCTGCGCACTAGATATGAAACGCGGCAGCGGAAGTGTCC
CAAATGCAACTGCGCCTTCGGCGCCAACGATTATCATAGGCTATATCTGCAG
