>Addgene plasmid #71026 | pFOSGE_COF4H02 | addgene partial sequence | sequence record 131634 | M13-F20 5'-TGTAAAACGACGGCCAGT-3'
AATTGATGAGCAATGCTTTTTTATAATGCCAACTTTGTACAAAAAAGCAGGCTTCATGTCGAAACGGAGC
GCCGACGACGCCACCGGCAGCAGCTGCTTGGTGGCCGCCGCAGCCGCCGGCCAGCCGCCCATCAAGAAGG
TGCACTTCGAGCCCCATCTGATTGGGCCGGTGTCCACGCTGGAGGAGATGGACATCAAGGTGCTGGAATT
CCAGAACAAGAAGCTAGCACAGCGCATCGAACAGCGGATGCGAACGGAGGCGGAGCTGCGACATCGAATC
GAGCAGCTGGAAAAGCGGCAAACGCAGGACGACGCCGTTCTAAACGTGGTCAATCGGTATTGGAATCAGC
TGAACGAGGACATACGAGTCCTGCTGCAGCGTTTCGATGCCGAGACGGCCGACGAACTGGAGAACCGGAA
TGAGAACGAGGTGACCACCTCGTTTCTCGCCCAACTGTCCACCTGGGACAAGGAGGAGCTGGACGAGAAG
CTGGCCAACCGCGTCCAAGTGTCCAAAAGGGCGGTCGCCAAGATCGTACAGGTTATTGATAGGTTAATGC
AACGCAATGAAAAGATAACTCATGTCTTGAAAGGTGATAGTCTGGCTTCAGCTGGCTCCGGTTCAGGAGC
GGGAGCTGGCGGCGAGGAGGAGCAGCAGCAGGCCAGCGGCGATGCGGAGACCACAACGTCATCGGCCGGT
GTTCATGCGCTAGAGGAAACCCTGAAGCAAACGCACATCGAGATCATGAGCGAAAATCACAAGCTGCAGA
ATCTGAATACCTCGCTGCACGAGAAGTTCC
