>Addgene plasmid #71026 | pFOSGE_COF4H02 | addgene partial sequence | sequence record 131635 | M13-Rev 5'-CAGGAAACAGCTATGACC-3'
ATTTTATTTTGACTGATAGTGACCTGTTCGTTGCAACAAATTGATAAGCAATGCTTTCTTATAATGCCAA
CTTTGTACAAGAAAGCTGGGTCCTGCAGATATAGCCTATGATAATCGTTGGCGCCGAAGGCGCAGTTGCA
TTTGGGACACTTCCGCTGCCGCGTTTCATATCTAGTGCGCAGGCAGTCGTAGCAGAAGACGTGGAAACAC
TTTGACAGGACAGCATCCTTCCGCTTCACCTTGCACGAGGGACACGTGAGCGTTTCTTTGTATTCGCGGA
TCTCCTCAATCATCACCTCGTCGATGGTGGTGCCCGACATTTCCATCTTCTTCATGCGCTCCGCCTTGCG
TTTAAACTGCGCCAGCTCCTCCTGCAGCCGCTTGGTCTTGTAGGCCTCCGCCTCCAGCGAACTGGTCTTC
TCCGCCACCACTTGCTGCGCCTCCTTCATTTGCGCGTGATACTTTTCCAGATGCAGCTTGAGGTCCGCTG
CCGATTGCGCCGATTCAATCGCCTTGCGTTTGTGCATCTCCATGGCTTGCTGCCGCAGCATCAACTCTTT
CTCAATCGACGCGACGGTGGCCTGCAGGCTGCGTTCCTTCTCCTCCAGCTTTCGCAGCACAATGTGCATG
GCTTCGATTTGCGTGGTCGCCGTTGCCATCTGATCCTCCAGCACCGTCTTTTCCTCTCTCAGAAGTTTGT
GCAGCTGGTTGGCCTTGATGCGCTCCGACATTAGCTTAAAGTTCGCATCGTCCTTCTCACGCAGCTGTTG
TATGAGCCGGG
