[The description below was written by a language model from this plasmid's Addgene catalogue record.]
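Description:
pFOSGE_COF4H02 is a Gateway entry clone built on the Invitrogen pDONR221 donor backbone and carrying the Drosophila melanogaster gene Bre1 (CG10542) as an insert of about 3.1 kb, corresponding to the annotated transcript FBtr0077116. It is a high-copy bacterial plasmid maintained in standard E. coli cloning strains under kanamycin selection. The insert was introduced by Gateway cloning. For a pDONR221-derived clone this generally means a BP recombination that replaces the donor vector's counter-selection cassette with the gene of interest, leaving it flanked by attL sites. M13 forward and reverse priming sites in the backbone flank the insert and are the listed sequencing primers. No feature table accompanies the record, so the exact recombination sites, the origin of replication and the insert boundaries, including whether a stop codon is retained, are not documented here.

As an entry clone, the plasmid has no stated promoter, tag or reporter for expression in fly or other eukaryotic cells. Its role is to serve as a shuttle from which the Bre1 coding sequence can be moved by LR recombination into any compatible destination vector that provides the promoter, fusion partners and host-specific elements. Bre1 is generally known as an E3 ubiquitin ligase involved in histone H2B monoubiquitination, which fits its inclusion in a collection of transcriptional cofactors. The associated publication concerns the context-dependent regulatory functions of transcriptional regulators, suggesting the clone belongs to a systematic library of factor and cofactor open reading frames assembled for functional testing, though the record itself states only that it is a Gateway entry clone.
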