Addgene plasmid #71026: pFOSGE_COF4H02
Purpose: Gateway entry clone
Depositing lab: Alexander Stark. Depositing organization: Research Institute of Molecular Pathology (IMP). Publication: Transcriptional regulators form diverse groups with context-dependent regulatory functions. Stampfel G, Kazmar T, Frank O, Wienerroither S, Reiter F, Stark A. Nature. 2015 Nov 9. doi: 10.1038/nature15545. PubMed 26550828.
Backbone
  Vector backbone: pDONR221
  Backbone manufacturer: Invitrogen
  Backbone size w/o insert (bp): 4762
  Vector type: Gateway entry vector
Growth in bacteria
  Bacterial resistance: Kanamycin, 50 μg/mL
  Growth temperature: 37°C
  Growth strain: DH5alpha
  Copy number: High Copy
Gene/Insert
  Gene/Insert name: Bre1 (alt names: FBgn0086694; CG10542, FBtr0077116)
  Species: D. melanogaster (fly)
  Insert size (bp): 3132
  Entrez Gene: Bre1 (a.k.a. Dmel_CG10542, BRE1, Bre-1, CG10542, Dmel\CG10542, EC3-8, bre-1, bre1, dBRE1, dBre1, l(3)01640)
  Cloning method: Gateway Cloning
  Sequencing primers: 5′ M13-F20; 3′ M13R
Terms and licenses: Academic/Nonprofit Terms; Industry Terms: Not Available to Industry
How to cite: pFOSGE_COF4H02 was a gift from Alexander Stark (Addgene plasmid # 71026 ; http://n2t.net/addgene:71026 ; RRID:Addgene_71026)
